>Addgene plasmid #141655 | TFORF0664 | addgene full sequence | sequence record 427303 | Addgene NGS Result
TTAATGTAGTCTTATGCAATACTCTTGTAGTCTTGCAACATGGTAACGATGAGTTAGCAACATGCCTTAC
AAGGAGAGAAAAAGCACCGTGCATGCCGATTGGTGGAAGTAAGGTGGTACGATCGTGCCTTATTAGGAAG
GCAACAGACGGGTCTGACATGGATTGGACGAACCACTGAATTGCCGCATTGCAGAGATATTGTATTTAAG
TGCCTAGCTCGATACATAAACGGGTCTCTCTGGTTAGACCAGATCTGAGCCTGGGAGCTCTCTGGCTAAC
TAGGGAACCCACTGCTTAAGCCTCAATAAAGCTTGCCTTGAGTGCTTCAAGTAGTGTGTGCCCGTCTGTT
GTGTGACTCTGGTAACTAGAGATCCCTCAGACCCTTTTAGTCAGTGTGGAAAATCTCTAGCAGTGGCGCC
CGAACAGGGACTTGAAAGCGAAAGGGAAACCAGAGGAGCTCTCTCGACGCAGGACTCGGCTTGCTGAAGC
GCGCACGGCAAGAGGCGAGGGGCGGCGACTGGTGAGTACGCCAAAAATTTTGACTAGCGGAGGCTAGAAG
GAGAGAGATGGGTGCGAGAGCGTCAGTATTAAGCGGGGGAGAATTAGATCGCGATGGGAAAAAATTCGGT
TAAGGCCAGGGGGAAAGAAAAAATATAAATTAAAACATATAGTATGGGCAAGCAGGGAGCTAGAACGATT
CGCAGTTAATCCTGGCCTGTTAGAAACATCAGAAGGCTGTAGACAAATACTGGGACAGCTACAACCATCC
CTTCAGACAGGATCAGAAGAACTTAGATCATTATATAATACAGTAGCAACCCTCTATTGTGTGCATCAAA
GGATAGAGATAAAAGACACCAAGGAAGCTTTAGACAAGATAGAGGAAGAGCAAAACAAAAGTAAGACCAC
CGCACAGCAAGCGGCCGCTGATCTTCAGACCTGGAGGAGGAGATATGAGGGACAATTGGAGAAGTGAATT
ATATAAATATAAAGTAGTAAAAATTGAACCATTAGGAGTAGCACCCACCAAGGCAAAGAGAAGAGTGGTG
CAGAGAGAAAAAAGAGCAGTGGGAATAGGAGCTTTGTTCCTTGGGTTCTTGGGAGCAGCAGGAAGCACTA
TGGGCGCAGCGTCAATGACGCTGACGGTACAGGCCAGACAATTATTGTCTGGTATAGTGCAGCAGCAGAA
CAATTTGCTGAGGGCTATTGAGGCGCAACAGCATCTGTTGCAACTCACAGTCTGGGGCATCAAGCAGCTC
CAGGCAAGAATCCTGGCTGTGGAAAGATACCTAAAGGATCAACAGCTCCTGGGGATTTGGGGTTGCTCTG
GAAAACTCATTTGCACCACTGCTGTGCCTTGGAATGCTAGTTGGAGTAATAAATCTCTGGAACAGATTTG
GAATCACACGACCTGGATGGAGTGGGACAGAGAAATTAACAATTACACAAGCTTAATACACTCCTTAATT
GAAGAATCGCAAAACCAGCAAGAAAAGAATGAACAAGAATTATTGGAATTAGATAAATGGGCAAGTTTGT
GGAATTGGTTTAACATAACAAATTGGCTGTGGTATATAAAATTATTCATAATGATAGTAGGAGGCTTGGT
AGGTTTAAGAATAGTTTTTGCTGTACTTTCTATAGTGAATAGAGTTAGGCAGGGATATTCACCATTATCG
TTTCAGACCCACCTCCCAACCCCGAGGGGACCCATGCATTGCATCTCAATTAGTCAGCAACCAGGTGTGG
AAAGTCCCCAGGCTCCCCAGCAGGCAGAAGTATGCAAAGCATGCGTCTCAATTAGTCAGCAACCATAGTC
CCGCCCCTAACTCCGCCCATCCCGCCCCTAACTCCGCCCAGTTCCGCCCATTCTCCGCCCCATGGCTGAC
TAATTTTTTTTATTTATGCAGAGGCCGAGGCCGCCTCGGCCTCTGAGCTATTCCAGAAGTAGTGAGGAGG
CTTTTTTGGAGGCCTAGGCTTTTGCAAAAAGCTTTCTAGAGGTACCACCGGAGCTTACCATGACCGAGTA
CAAGCCCACGGTGCGCCTCGCCACCCGCGACGACGTCCCCAGGGCCGTACGCACCCTCGCCGCCGCGTTC
GCCGACTACCCCGCCACGCGCCACACCGTCGATCCGGACCGCCACATCGAGCGGGTCACCGAGCTGCAAG
AACTCTTCCTCACGCGCGTCGGGCTCGACATCGGCAAGGTGTGGGTCGCGGACGACGGCGCCGCCGTGGC
GGTCTGGACCACGCCGGAGAGCGTCGAAGCGGGGGCGGTGTTCGCCGAGATCGGCCCGCGCATGGCCGAG
TTGAGCGGTTCCCGGCTGGCCGCGCAGCAACAGATGGAAGGCCTCCTGGCGCCGCACCGGCCCAAGGAGC
CCGCGTGGTTCCTGGCCACCGTCGGCGTCTCGCCCGACCACCAGGGCAAGGGTCTGGGCAGCGCCGTCGT
GCTCCCCGGAGTGGAGGCGGCCGAGCGCGCCGGGGTGCCCGCCTTCCTGGAGACCTCCGCGCCCCGCAAC
CTCCCCTTCTACGAGCGGCTCGGCTTCACCGTCACCGCCGACGTCGAGGTGCCCGAAGGACCGCGCACCT
GGTGCATGACCCGCAAGCCCGGTGCCAGTTAACGAATTCTAGATCTTGAGACAAATGGCAGTATTCATCC
ACAATTTTAAAAGAAAAGGGGGGATTGGGGGGTACAGTGCAGGGGAAAGAATAGTAGACATAATAGCAAC
AGACATACAAACTAAAGAATTACAAAAACAAATTACAAAAATTCAAAATTTTCGGGTTTATTACAGGGAC
AGCAGAGATCCACTTTGGCGCCGGCTCGAGGCCTGCAGGTGCAAAGATGGATAAAGTTTTAAACAGAGAG
GAATCTTTGCAGCTAATGGACCTTCTAGGTCTTGAAAGGAGTGGGAATTGGCTCCGGTGCCCGTCAGTGG
GCAGAGCGCACATCGCCCACAGTCCCCGAGAAGTTGGGGGGAGGGGTCGGCAATTGAACCGGTGCCTAGA
GAAGGTGGCGCGGGGTAAACTGGGAAAGTGATGTCGTGTACTGGCTCCGCCTTTTTCCCGAGGGTGGGGG
AGAACCGTATATAAGTGCAGTAGTCGCCGTGAACGTTCTTTTTCGCAACGGGTTTGCCGCCAGAACACAG
GTAAGTGCCGTGTGTGGTTCCCGCGGGCCTGGCCTCTTTACGGGTTATGGCCCTTGCGTGCCTTGAATTA
CTTCCACCTGGCTGCAGTACGTGATTCTTGATCCCGAGCTTCGGGTTGGAAGTGGGTGGGAGAGTTCGAG
GCCTTGCGCTTAAGGAGCCCCTTCGCCTCGTGCTTGAGTTGAGGCCTGGCCTGGGCGCTGGGGCCGCCGC
GTGCGAATCTGGTGGCACCTTCGCGCCTGTCTCGCTGCTTTCGATAAGTCTCTAGCCATTTAAAATTTTT
GATGACCTGCTGCGACGCTTTTTTTCTGGCAAGATAGTCTTGTAAATGCGGGCCAAGATCTGCACACTGG
TATTTCGGTTTTTGGGGCCGCGGGCGGCGACGGGGCCCGTGCGTCCCAGCGCACATGTTCGGCGAGGCGG
GGCCTGCGAGCGCGGCCACCGAGAATCGGACGGGGGTAGTCTCAAGCTGGCCGGCCTGCTCTGGTGCCTG
GCCTCGCGCCGCCGTGTATCGCCCCGCCCTGGGCGGCAAGGCTGGCCCGGTCGGCACCAGTTGCGTGAGC
GGAAAGATGGCCGCTTCCCGGCCCTGCTGCAGGGAGCTCAAAATGGAGGACGCGGCGCTCGGGAGAGCGG
GCGGGTGAGTCACCCACACAAAGGAAAAGGGCCTTTCCGTCCTCAGCCGTCGCTTCATGTGACTCCACGG
AGTACCGGGCGCCGTCCAGGCACCTCGATTAGTTCTCGAGCTTTTGGAGTACGTCGTCTTTAGGTTGGGG
GGAGGGGTTTTATGCGATGGAGTTTCCCCACACTGAGTGGGTGGAGACTGAAGTTAGGCCAGCTTGGCAC
TTGATGTAATTCTCCTTGGAATTTGCCCTTTTTGAGTTTGGATCTTGGTTCATTCTCAAGCCTCAGACAG
TGGTTCAAAGTTTTTTTCTTCCATTTCAGGTGTCGTGAGGCTAGCACCGCCACCATGCTGGCATGGCAGG
ACGGCGGGGCCAAGGCGGCTCCCTCCCACCACAAGATTTCTTTCTCTGTCCTGGACATCCTGGACCCACA
GAAATTCACCCGCGCAGCGCTCCCTGCCGTGCGCCCGGCTCCCCGGGAAGCCAGGAAAAGTTTGGCGGAG
GTCGAAGCGGGGAAAGATGCCAGCTCCAGGGACCCTGTCCGACAGCTGGAGACCCCTGATGCTGCGGGCC
CAGGCGCCGGCCAGGCGTCCCCCCTGGAGGGTTCCGAGGCGGAAGAGGAGGAGGATGCGGAGGATCCGAG
GAGGCCGCGGCTGCGGGAGCGGGCTGCGCGCTTGCTGCCGGGCCTAGCGCGCTCACCTGACGCCCCGGCC
GGGGCATTGGCGTCTGGGGAGCCCTGCGAGGACGGCGGGGGCGGCCCTGTGAGGTCCCCCCCGGGATCCC
CCGGCTCCCCGCGTCCCAGGCGCCGGCGCCTGGAGCCCAACTGCGCCAAGCCGCGGCGCGCGCGCACCGC
CTTCACCTACGAGCAGCTGGTGGCCTTGGAGAACAAGTTCCGGGCCACGCGCTACCTGTCAGTGTGCGAG
CGCCTGAACCTCGCGCTGTCTCTCAGCCTCACCGAGACGCAGGTCAAAATCTGGTTCCAGAATCGCAGGA
CCAAGTGGAAGAAGCAGAACCCGGGTGCCGACGGCGCGGCGCAGGTGGGGGGTGGCGCGCCCCAGCCAGG
GGCGGCGGGGGGCGGCGGCGGCGGCGGCTCGGGGGGCAGTCCTGGCCCTCCCGGCACCGGCGCTCTGCAC
TTCCAGACTTTCCCCTCCTACTCCGCGGCCAATGTCCTCTTCCCGTCCGCCGCCTCCTTCCCGCTGACGG
CTGCCGCCCCCGGGAGCCCTTTCGCGCCGTTCCTTGGGCCTTCCTACCTGACCCCCTTCTACGCCCCGCG
TCTATAGTAATGAACTAGTCCGTAACTTGAAAGTATTTCGATTTCTTGGCTTTATATATCTTGTGGAAAG
GACGATATAACCCATATAGACTATTACTGACGCGTTAAGTCGACAATCAACCTCTGGATTACAAAATTTG
TGAAAGATTGACTGGTATTCTTAACTATGTTGCTCCTTTTACGCTATGTGGATACGCTGCTTTAATGCCT
TTGTATCATGCTATTGCTTCCCGTATGGCTTTCATTTTCTCCTCCTTGTATAAATCCTGGTTGCTGTCTC
TTTATGAGGAGTTGTGGCCCGTTGTCAGGCAACGTGGCGTGGTGTGCACTGTGTTTGCTGACGCAACCCC
CACTGGTTGGGGCATTGCCACCACCTGTCAGCTCCTTTCCGGGACTTTCGCTTTCCCCCTCCCTATTGCC
ACGGCGGAACTCATCGCCGCCTGCCTTGCCCGCTGCTGGACAGGGGCTCGGCTGTTGGGCACTGACAATT
CCGTGGTGTTGTCGGGGAAATCATCGTCCTTTCCTTGGCTGCTCGCCTGTGTTGCCACCTGGATTCTGCG
CGGGACGTCCTTCTGCTACGTCCCTTCGGCCCTCAATCCAGCGGACCTTCCTTCCCGCGGCCTGCTGCCG
GCTCTGCGGCCTCTTCCGCGTCTTCGCCTTCGCCCTCAGACGAGTCGGATCTCCCTTTGGGCCGCCTCCC
CGCGTCGACTTTAAGACCAATGACTTACAAGGCAGCTGTAGATCTTAGCCACTTTTTAAAAGAAAAGGGG
GGACTGGAAGGGCTAATTCACTCCCAACGAAGACAAGATCTGCTTTTTGCTTGTACTGGGTCTCTCTGGT
TAGACCAGATCTGAGCCTGGGAGCTCTCTGGCTAACTAGGGAACCCACTGCTTAAGCCTCAATAAAGCTT
GCCTTGAGTGCTTCAAGTAGTGTGTGCCCGTCTGTTGTGTGACTCTGGTAACTAGAGATCCCTCAGACCC
TTTTAGTCAGTGTGGAAAATCTCTAGCAGTACGTATAGTAGTTCATGTCATCTTATTATTCAGTATTTAT
AACTTGCAAAGAAATGAATATCAGAGAGTGAGAGGAACTTGTTTATTGCAGCTTATAATGGTTACAAATA
AAGCAATAGCATCACAAATTTCACAAATAAAGCATTTTTTTCACTGCATTCTAGTTGTGGTTTGTCCAAA
CTCATCAATGTATCTTATCATGTCTGGCTCTAGCTATCCCGCCCCTAACTCCGCCCATCCCGCCCCTAAC
TCCGCCCAGTTCCGCCCATTCTCCGCCCCATGGCTGACTAATTTTTTTTATTTATGCAGAGGCCGAGGCC
GCCTCGGCCTCTGAGCTATTCCAGAAGTAGTGAGGAGGCTTTTTTGGAGGCCTAGGGACGTACCCAATTC
GCCCTATAGTGAGTCGTATTACGCGCGCTCACTGGCCGTCGTTTTACAACGTCGTGACTGGGAAAACCCT
GGCGTTACCCAACTTAATCGCCTTGCAGCACATCCCCCTTTCGCCAGCTGGCGTAATAGCGAAGAGGCCC
GCACCGATCGCCCTTCCCAACAGTTGCGCAGCCTGAATGGCGAATGGG
[124 nt withheld, positions 6629-6752]
C
[91 nt withheld, positions 6754-6844]
A
[49 nt withheld, positions 6846-6894]
CCTTTGACGTTGGAGTCCACGTTCTTT
[37 nt withheld, positions 6922-6958]
ACCCTATCTCGGTCTATTCTTTTGATTTATAAGGGATTTTGCCGATTTCGGCCTATTGGTTAAAAAATGA
GCTGATTTAACAAAAATTTAACGCGAATTTTAACAAAATATTAACGCTTACAATTTAGGTGGCACTTTTC
GGGGAAATGTGCGCGGAACCCCTATTTGTTTATTTTTCTAAATACATTCAAATATGTATCCGCTCATGAG
ACAATAACCCTGATAAATGCTTCAATAATATTGAAAAAGGAAGAGTATGAGTATTCAACATTTCCGTGTC
GCCCTTATTCCCTTTTTTGCGGCATTTTGCCTTCCTGTTTTTGCTCACCCAGAAACGCTGGTGAAAGTAA
AAGATGCTGAAGATCAGTTGGGTGCACGAGTGGGTTACATCGAACTGGATCTCAACAGCGGTAAGATCCT
TGAGAGTTTTCGCCCCGAAGAACGTTTTCCAATGATGAGCACTTTTAAAGTTCTGCTATGTGGCGCGGTA
TTATCCCGTATTGACGCCGGGCAAGAGCAACTCGGTCGCCGCATACACTATTCTCAGAATGACTTGGTTG
AGTACTCACCAGTCACAGAAAAGCATCTTACGGATGGCATGACAGTAAGAGAATTATGCAGTGCTGCCAT
AACCATGAGTGATAACACTGCGGCCAACTTACTTCTGACAACGATCGGAGGACCGAAGGAGCTAACCGCT
TTTTTGCACAACATGGGGGATCATGTAACTCGCCTTGATCGTTGGGAACCGGAGCTGAATGAAGCCATAC
CAAACGACGAGCGTGACACCACGATGCCTGTAGCAATGGCAACAACGTTGCGCAAACTATTAACTGGCGA
ACTACTTACTCTAGCTTCCCGGCAACAATTAATAGACTGGATGGAGGCGGATAAAGTTGCAGGACCACTT
CTGCGCTCGGCCCTTCCGGCTGGCTGGTTTATTGCTGATAAATCTGGAGCCGGTGAGCGTGGGTCTCGCG
GTATCATTGCAGCACTGGGGCCAGATGGTAAGCCCTCCCGTATCGTAGTTATCTACACGACGGGGAGTCA
GGCAACTATGGATGAACGAAATAGACAGATCGCTGAGATAGGTGCCTCACTGATTAAGCATTGGTAACTG
TCAGACCAAGTTTACTCATATATACTTTAGATTGATTTAAAACTTCATTTTTAATTTAAAAGGATCTAGG
TGAAGATCCTTTTTGATAATCTCATGACCAAAATCCCTTAACGTGAGTTTTCGTTCCACTGAGCGTCAGA
CCCCGTAGAAAAGATCAAAGGATCTTCTTGAGATCCTTTTTTTCTGCGCGTAATCTGCTGCTTGCAAACA
AAAAAACCACCGCTACCAGCGGTGGTTTGTTTGCCGGATCAAGAGCTACCAACTCTTTTTCCGAAGGTAA
CTGGCTTCAGCAGAGCGCAGATACCAAATACTGTTCTTCTAGTGTAGCCGTAGTTAGGCCACCACTTCAA
GAACTCTGTAGCACCGCCTACATACCTCGCTCTGCTAATCCTGTTACCAGTGGCTGCTGCCAGTGGCGAT
AAGTCGTGTCTTACCGGGTTGGACTCAAGACGATAGTTACCGGATAAGGCGCAGCGGTCGGGCTGAACGG
GGGGTTCGTGCACACAGCCCAGCTTGGAGCGAACGACCTACACCGAACTGAGATACCTACAGCGTGAGCT
ATGAGAAAGCGCCACGCTTCCCGAAGGGAGAAAGGCGGACAGGTATCCGGTAAGCGGCAGGGTCGGAACA
GGAGAGCGCACGAGGGAGCTTCCAGGGGGAAACGCCTGGTATCTTTATAGTCCTGTCGGGTTTCGCCACC
TCTGACTTGAGCGTCGATTTTTGTGATGCTCGTCAGGGGGGCGGAGCCTATGGAAAAACGCCAGCAACGC
GGCCTTTTTACGGTTCCTGGCCTTTTGCTGGCCTTTTGCTCACATGTTCTTTCCTGCGTTATCCCCTGAT
TCTGTGGATAACCGTATTACCGCCTTTGAGTGAGCTGATACCGCTCGCCGCAGCCGAACGACCGAGCGCA
GCGAGTCAGTGAGCGAGGAAGCGGAAGAGCGCCCAATACGCAAACCGCCTCTCCCCGCGCGTTGGCCGAT
TCATTAATGCAGCTGGCACGACAGGTTTCCCGACTGGAAAGCGGGCAGTGAGCGCAACGCAATTAATGTG
AGTTAGCTCACTCATTAGGCACCCCAGGCTTTACACTTTATGCTTCCGGCTCGTATGTTGTGTGGAATTG
TGAGCGGATAACAATTTCACACAGGAAACAGCTATGACCATGATTACGCCAAGCGCGCAATTAACCCTCA
CTAAAGGGAACAAAAGCTGGAGCTGCAAGC
Features (pLannotate 1.2.2; 31 found; start..end, strand, type, name):
      5..231     +  promoter       RSV promoter: Rous sarcoma virus enhancer/promoter
    232..412     +  LTR            5' LTR (truncated): truncated 5' long terminal repeat (LTR) from HIV-1
    459..584     +  misc_feature   HIV-1 Ψ: packaging signal of human immunodeficiency virus type 1
    568..931     +  CDS            HIV-1 gag (fragment): gag protein from human immunodeficiency virus 1; gag
   1077..1310    +  misc_feature   RRE: The Rev response element (RRE) of HIV-1 allows for Rev-dependent mRNA export from the nucleus to the cytoplasm.
   1687..1713    +  CDS            Rev (fragment): human immunodeficiency virus 1 (HIV-1) Rev protein; rev; enhances nuclear export of unspliced and incompletely spliced viral mRNAs
   1720..1743    +  promoter       SV40 promoter (fragment): SV40 early promoter
   1744..1815    +  promoter       SV40 promoter (fragment): SV40 enhancer and early promoter
   1839..1974    +  rep_origin     SV40 ori: SV40 origin of replication
   2020..2616    +  CDS            PuroR (fragment): puromycin N-acetyltransferase; pac from Streptomyces; confers resistance to puromycin
   2665..2782    +  misc_feature   cPPT/CTS: central polypurine tract and central termination sequence of HIV-1
   2847..2913    +  CDS            small t antigen (fragment): SV40 (simian virus 40) small t antigen
   2920..4098    +  promoter       EF-1α promoter: strong constitutive promoter for human elongation factor EF-1α
   4115..5044    +  CDS            NKX1-2: NKX12_HUMAN - Also known as C10orf121, NKX1.1. Experimental evidence at transcript level: Swiss-Prot protein existence level 2. May function in cell specification, particularly in the CNS. From Homo sapiens (Human).
   5060..5113    +  promoter       U6 promoter (fragment): RNA polymerase III promoter for human U6 snRNA
   5155..5743    +  misc_feature   WPRE: woodchuck hepatitis virus posttranscriptional regulatory element
   5794..5813    +  misc_feature   cPPT/CTS (fragment): central polypurine tract and central termination sequence of HIV-1
   5815..6048    +  LTR            3' LTR (ΔU3): self-inactivating 3' long terminal repeat (LTR) from HIV-1
   6126..6247    +  polyA_signal   SV40 poly(A) signal: SV40 polyadenylation signal
   6287..6422    +  rep_origin     SV40 ori: SV40 origin of replication
   6443..6461    -  promoter       T7 promoter: promoter for bacteriophage T7 RNA polymerase
   6469..6624    +  CDS            lacZα (fragment): LacZα fragment of β-galactosidase; lacZ fragment
   6629..7057    +  rep_origin     f1 ori (sequence partly withheld): f1 bacteriophage origin of replication; arrow indicates direction of (+) strand synthesis
   7110..7214    +  promoter       AmpR promoter: bla
   7215..8075    +  CDS            AmpR: β-lactamase; bla; confers resistance to ampicillin, carbenicillin, and related antibiotics
   8246..8834    +  rep_origin     ori: high-copy-number ColE1/pMB1/pBR322/pUC origin of replication
   9017..9109    +  CDS            lacI (fragment): lac repressor; lacI; The lac repressor binds to the lac operator to inhibit transcription in E. coli. This inhibition can be relieved by adding lactose or isopropyl-β-D-thiogalactopyranoside (IPTG).
   9122..9143    +  protein_bind   CAP binding site: CAP binding activates transcription in the presence of cAMP. E. coli catabolite activator protein
   9158..9188    +  promoter       lac promoter: promoter for the E. coli lac operon
   9196..9212    +  protein_bind   lac operator: The lac repressor binds to the lac operator to inhibit transcription in E. coli. This inhibition can be relieved by adding lactose or isopropyl-β-D-thiogalactopyranoside (IPTG). lac repressor encoded by lacI
   9257..9275    +  promoter       T3 promoter: promoter for bacteriophage T3 RNA polymerase
