[The description below was written by a language model from this plasmid's Addgene catalogue record and pLannotate feature annotations shown in this document.]
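Description:
TFORF0664 is a lentiviral mammalian expression plasmid built on the pLX_TRC317 backbone, designed to overexpress the human transcription factor NKX1-2 (a homeobox protein thought to act in cell specification, particularly in the CNS). In bacteria it is maintained through a high-copy ColE1/pUC-type origin and selected with ampicillin via the bla gene. An f1 origin and remnants of a lac/lacZα cloning region flanked by T7 and T3 promoters are also present in the backbone. The depositor notes that the plasmid can recombine, as is common for constructs carrying repeated LTRs.

The viral portion has a third-generation, self-inactivating layout. An RSV promoter drives a truncated HIV-1 5' LTR, followed by the Ψ packaging signal with a gag fragment, the Rev response element for Rev-dependent export of the genomic RNA, a cPPT/CTS element, and a ΔU3 3' LTR followed by an SV40 polyadenylation signal. Two expression units sit between the LTRs. An SV40 early promoter drives puromycin N-acetyltransferase for selecting transduced cells, and a full-length EF-1α promoter drives the synthesized NKX1-2 ORF. A WPRE downstream of the ORF enhances transcript stability and expression. The catalogue entry describes a unique 24-bp barcode associated with the ORF. It is not annotated in the feature table, so its exact position is not given by the record, and the short U6 promoter fragment called just after the ORF is unlikely to be a functional Pol III promoter.

The plasmid belongs to a barcoded transcription factor ORF collection. The barcodes identify which factor each cell received, supporting pooled overexpression screens such as those for directed differentiation.
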