Addgene plasmid #141655: TFORF0664
Purpose: Lentiviral vector for overexpressing the NKX1-2 transcription factor ORF with a unique 24-bp barcode. Barcodes facilitate identification of transcription factors in pooled screens.
Depositing lab: Feng Zhang. Depositing organization: Broad Institute. Publication: A transcription factor atlas of directed differentiation. Joung J, Ma S, Tay T, Geiger-Schuller KR, Kirchgatterer PC, Verdine VK, Guo B, Arias-Garcia MA, Allen WE, Singh A, Kuksenko O, Abudayyeh OO, Gootenberg JS, Fu Z, Macrae RK, Buenrostro JD, Regev A, Zhang F. Cell. 2023 Jan 5;186(1):209-229.e26. doi: 10.1016/j.cell.2022.11.026. PubMed 36608654.
Backbone
  Vector backbone: pLX_TRC317
  Backbone manufacturer: Broad Institute Genetic Perturbation Platform
  Backbone size w/o insert (bp): 8264
  Vector type: Mammalian Expression, Lentiviral
  Selectable markers: Puromycin
Growth in bacteria
  Bacterial resistance: Ampicillin, 100 μg/mL
  Growth temperature: 30°C
  Growth strain: DH5alpha
  Copy number: High Copy
Gene/Insert
  Gene/Insert name: NKX1-2
  Species: H. sapiens (human)
  Insert size (bp): 1034
  Entrez Gene: NKX1-2 (a.k.a. C10orf121, NKX-1.1, bB238F13.2)
  Promoter: EF1a
  Cloning method: Unknown
  Sequencing primers: 5′ GGGTGGAGACTGAAGTTAGGCCAG; 3′ CACATAGCGTAAAAGGAGCAACATAG
Terms and licenses: Academic/Nonprofit Terms; Industry Terms: Not Available to Industry
Depositor comments: NM_001146340,ENST00000451024 . The transcription factor ORF portion of this plasmid was synthesized by Genewiz. Please test multiple small colonies in case of plasmid recombination. To make this collection available in a timely manner, a portion of this collection was not fully sequenced by Addgene. If an Addgene verified full plasmid sequence is not available, please contact us prior to placing an order to request the full sequence.
How to cite: TFORF0664 was a gift from Feng Zhang (Addgene plasmid # 141655 ; http://n2t.net/addgene:141655 ; RRID:Addgene_141655)
