>Addgene plasmid #141655 | TFORF0664 | depositor partial sequence | sequence record 277102 | Insert
ACCGCCACCATGCTGGCATGGCAGGACGGCGGGGCCAAGGCGGCTCCCTCCCACCACAAGATTTCTTTCT
CTGTCCTGGACATCCTGGACCCACAGAAATTCACCCGCGCAGCGCTCCCTGCCGTGCGCCCGGCTCCCCG
GGAAGCCAGGAAAAGTTTGGCGGAGGTCGAAGCGGGGAAAGATGCCAGCTCCAGGGACCCTGTCCGACAG
CTGGAGACCCCTGATGCTGCGGGCCCAGGCGCCGGCCAGGCGTCCCCCCTGGAGGGTTCCGAGGCGGAAG
AGGAGGAGGATGCGGAGGATCCGAGGAGGCCGCGGCTGCGGGAGCGGGCTGCGCGCTTGCTGCCGGGCCT
AGCGCGCTCACCTGACGCCCCGGCCGGGGCATTGGCGTCTGGGGAGCCCTGCGAGGACGGCGGGGGCGGC
CCTGTGAGGTCCCCCCCGGGATCCCCCGGCTCCCCGCGTCCCAGGCGCCGGCGCCTGGAGCCCAACTGCG
CCAAGCCGCGGCGCGCGCGCACCGCCTTCACCTACGAGCAGCTGGTGGCCTTGGAGAACAAGTTCCGGGC
CACGCGCTACCTGTCAGTGTGCGAGCGCCTGAACCTCGCGCTGTCTCTCAGCCTCACCGAGACGCAGGTC
AAAATCTGGTTCCAGAATCGCAGGACCAAGTGGAAGAAGCAGAACCCGGGTGCCGACGGCGCGGCGCAGG
TGGGGGGTGGCGCGCCCCAGCCAGGGGCGGCGGGGGGCGGCGGCGGCGGCGGCTCGGGGGGCAGTCCTGG
CCCTCCCGGCACCGGCGCTCTGCACTTCCAGACTTTCCCCTCCTACTCCGCGGCCAATGTCCTCTTCCCG
TCCGCCGCCTCCTTCCCGCTGACGGCTGCCGCCCCCGGGAGCCCTTTCGCGCCGTTCCTTGGGCCTTCCT
ACCTGACCCCCTTCTACGCCCCGCGTCTATAGTAATGAACTAGTCCGTAACTTGAAAGTATTTCGATTTC
TTGGCTTTATATATCTTGTGGAAAGGACGATATAACCCATATAGACTATTACTG
