>Addgene plasmid #141655 | TFORF0664 | depositor partial sequence | sequence record 277103 | Barcode
TATAACCCATATAGACTATTACTG
